Addgene plasmid #176852: UBQLN2_450-624W
Purpose: Expresses human UBQLN2 construct 450-624 with added C-terminal W in bacterial cells
Depositing lab: Carlos Castañeda. Depositing organization: Syracuse University. Publication: Ubiquitin Modulates Liquid-Liquid Phase Separation of UBQLN2 via Disruption of Multivalent Interactions. Dao TP, Kolaitis RM, Kim HJ, O'Donovan K, Martyniak B, Colicino E, Hehnly H, Taylor JP, Castaneda CA. Mol Cell. 2018 Mar 15;69(6):965-978.e6. doi: 10.1016/j.molcel.2018.02.004. Epub 2018 Mar 8. PubMed 29526694.
Backbone
  Vector backbone: pET24b
  Backbone manufacturer: Novagen
  Backbone size w/o insert (bp): 5309
  Total vector size (bp): 5768
  Vector type: Bacterial Expression
Growth in bacteria
  Bacterial resistance: Kanamycin, 50 μg/mL
  Growth temperature: 37°C
  Growth strain: DH5alpha
  Copy number: High Copy
Gene/Insert
  Gene/Insert name: UBQLN2_450C_W
  Species: H. sapiens (human)
  Insert size (bp): 534
  Mutation: deletion of residues 1-449 and addition of C-terminal W
  GenBank ID: NM_013444
  Entrez Gene: UBQLN2 (a.k.a. ALS15, CHAP1, DSK2, HRIHFB2157, N4BP4, PLIC2)
  Promoter: T7
  Cloning method: Restriction Enzyme; 5′ cloning site NdeI (not destroyed); 3′ cloning site XhoI (not destroyed)
  Sequencing primers: 5′ T7; 3′ T7 term
Resource information
  A portion of this plasmid was derived from a plasmid made by: Addgene plasmid #8661 (deposited by Peter Howley)
Terms and licenses: Academic/Nonprofit Terms; Industry Terms: Not Available to Industry
How to cite: UBQLN2_450-624W was a gift from Carlos Castañeda (Addgene plasmid # 176852 ; http://n2t.net/addgene:176852 ; RRID:Addgene_176852)
