[The description below was written by a language model from this plasmid's Addgene catalogue record and pLannotate feature annotations shown in this document.]
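Description:
UBQLN2_450-624W is a bacterial expression plasmid built on the Novagen pET24b backbone. It carries a truncated human UBQLN2 coding sequence cloned between the NdeI and XhoI sites. The insert (about 534 bp) encodes residues 450–624, so residues 1–449 are deleted, and a single tryptophan codon has been added at the C-terminus. The record does not state the reason for the added tryptophan. The plasmid is about 5.8 kb and is selected with kanamycin through the aph(3')-Ia KanR gene. It replicates from a ColE1/pMB1-type origin with the adjacent bom and rop regions typical of pBR322-derived pET vectors, although the catalogue lists it as high copy. An f1 origin is also present, along with short annotated tetracycline-resistance fragments that are backbone remnants rather than functional markers.

Expression follows the standard pET arrangement: a T7 promoter with an overlapping lac operator, the T7 gene 10 ribosome binding site, the UBQLN2 fragment, and a T7 terminator. The plasmid also carries lacI with its own promoter, so transcription stays repressed until IPTG is added in a host that supplies T7 RNA polymerase. A His-tag sequence from the vector is annotated just downstream of the XhoI side of the insert. The record does not say whether a stop codon after the added tryptophan excludes it from the protein, and the construct name suggests the product ends at that tryptophan. The short "SET1" hit next to the terminator is probably an annotation artefact of vector sequence.

The associated publication concerns ubiquitin modulation of UBQLN2 liquid-liquid phase separation. This points to use in producing recombinant C-terminal UBQLN2 protein for in vitro biophysical studies.
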