Features (pLannotate 1.2.2; 19 found; start..end, strand, type, name):
     86..225     +  misc_feature   bom: basis of mobility region from pBR322
    411..999     -  rep_origin     ori: high-copy-number ColE1/pMB1/pBR322/pUC origin of replication
   1121..1936    +  CDS            KanR: aminoglycoside phosphotransferase; aph(3')-Ia; confers resistance to kanamycin in bacteria or G418 (Geneticin®) in eukaryotes
   1945..2002    -  promoter       AmpR promoter (fragment): bla
   2055..2483    -  rep_origin     f1 ori (sequence partly withheld): f1 bacteriophage origin of replication; arrow indicates direction of (+) strand synthesis
   2520..2567    -  terminator     T7 terminator: transcription terminator for bacteriophage T7 RNA polymerase
   2575..2624    -  CDS            SET1 (fragment): solubility-enhancement tag derived from T7 phage gene 10B
   2634..2651    -  CDS            9xHis (fragment): 9xHis affinity tag
   2664..3188    -  CDS            UBQLN2 (fragment): UBQL2_HUMAN - Also known as N4BP4, PLIC2. Experimental evidence at protein level: Swiss-Prot protein existence level 1. Plays an important role in the regulation of different protein degradation mechanisms and pathways including ubiquitin- proteasome system (UPS), autophagy and the endoplasmic reticulum- associated protein degradation (ERAD) pathway. Mediates the proteasomal targeting of misfolded or accumulated proteins for degradation by binding (via UBA domain) to their polyubiquitin chains and by interacting (via ubiquitin-like domain) with the subunits of the proteasome (PubMed:10983987).
   3199..3221    -  RBS            RBS: efficient ribosome binding site from bacteriophage T7 gene 10 (Olins and Rangwala, 1989)
   3236..3260    -  protein_bind   lac operator: The lac repressor binds to the lac operator to inhibit transcription in E. coli. This inhibition can be relieved by adding lactose or isopropyl-β-D-thiogalactopyranoside (IPTG). lac repressor encoded by lacI
   3261..3279    -  promoter       T7 promoter: promoter for bacteriophage T7 RNA polymerase
   3301..3580    +  CDS            TcR (fragment): tetracycline efflux protein; tet; confers resistance to tetracycline
   3588..3665    +  promoter       lacI promoter: lacI
   3666..4748    +  CDS            lacI: lac repressor; lacI; The lac repressor binds to the lac operator to inhibit transcription in E. coli. This inhibition can be relieved by adding lactose or isopropyl-β-D-thiogalactopyranoside (IPTG).
   4761..4782    +  protein_bind   CAP binding site: CAP binding activates transcription in the presence of cAMP. E. coli catabolite activator protein
   4797..5091    +  CDS            TcR (fragment): tetracycline efflux protein; tet; confers resistance to tetracycline
   5163..5543    -  CDS            YPB1_ECOLX: Protein predicted: Swiss-Prot protein existence level 4. From Escherichia coli.
   5560..5751    +  CDS            rop: Rop protein, which maintains plasmids at low copy number; rop
>Addgene plasmid #176852 | UBQLN2_450-624W | addgene full sequence | sequence record 352597 | Addgene NGS Result
AGACGGTCACAGCTTGTCTGTAAGCGGATGCCGGGAGCAGACAAGCCCGTCAGGGCGCGTCAGCGGGTGT
TGGCGGGTGTCGGGGCGCAGCCATGACCCAGTCACGTAGCGATAGCGGAGTGTATACTGGCTTAACTATG
CGGCATCAGAGCAGATTGTACTGAGAGTGCACCATTGCGGTGTGAAATACCGCACAGATGCGTAAGGAGA
AAATACCGCATCAGGCGCTCTTCCGCTTCCTCGCTCACTGACTCGCTGCGCTCGGTCGTTCGGCTGCGGC
GAGCGGTATCAGCTCACTCAAAGGCGGTAATACGGTTATCCACAGAATCAGGGGATAACGCAGGAAAGAA
CATGTGAGCAAAAGGCCAGCAAAAGGCCAGGAACCGTAAAAAGGCCGCGTTGCTGGCGTTTTTCCATAGG
CTCCGCCCCCCTGACGAGCATCACAAAAATCGACGCTCAAGTCAGAGGTGGCGAAACCCGACAGGACTAT
AAAGATACCAGGCGTTTCCCCCTGGAAGCTCCCTCGTGCGCTCTCCTGTTCCGACCCTGCCGCTTACCGG
ATACCTGTCCGCCTTTCTCCCTTCGGGAAGCGTGGCGCTTTCTCATAGCTCACGCTGTAGGTATCTCAGT
TCGGTGTAGGTCGTTCGCTCCAAGCTGGGCTGTGTGCACGAACCCCCCGTTCAGCCCGACCGCTGCGCCT
TATCCGGTAACTATCGTCTTGAGTCCAACCCGGTAAGACACGACTTATCGCCACTGGCAGCAGCCACTGG
TAACAGGATTAGCAGAGCGAGGTATGTAGGCGGTGCTACAGAGTTCTTGAAGTGGTGGCCTAACTACGGC
TACACTAGAAGGACAGTATTTGGTATCTGCGCTCTGCTGAAGCCAGTTACCTTCGGAAAAAGAGTTGGTA
GCTCTTGATCCGGCAAACAAACCACCGCTGGTAGCGGTGGTTTTTTTGTTTGCAAGCAGCAGATTACGCG
CAGAAAAAAAGGATCTCAAGAAGATCCTTTGATCTTTTCTACGGGGTCTGACGCTCAGTGGAACGAAAAC
TCACGTTAAGGGATTTTGGTCATGAACAATAAAACTGTCTGCTTACATAAACAGTAATACAAGGGGTGTT
ATGAGCCATATTCAACGGGAAACGTCTTGCTCTAGGCCGCGATTAAATTCCAACATGGATGCTGATTTAT
ATGGGTATAAATGGGCTCGCGATAATGTCGGGCAATCAGGTGCGACAATCTATCGATTGTATGGGAAGCC
CGATGCGCCAGAGTTGTTTCTGAAACATGGCAAAGGTAGCGTTGCCAATGATGTTACAGATGAGATGGTC
AGACTAAACTGGCTGACGGAATTTATGCCTCTTCCGACCATCAAGCATTTTATCCGTACTCCTGATGATG
CATGGTTACTCACCACTGCGATCCCCGGGAAAACAGCATTCCAGGTATTAGAAGAATATCCTGATTCAGG
TGAAAATATTGTTGATGCGCTGGCAGTGTTCCTGCGCCGGTTGCATTCGATTCCTGTTTGTAATTGTCCT
TTTAACAGCGATCGCGTATTTCGTCTCGCTCAGGCGCAATCACGAATGAATAACGGTTTGGTTGATGCGA
GTGATTTTGATGACGAGCGTAATGGCTGGCCTGTTGAACAAGTCTGGAAAGAAATGCATAAACTTTTGCC
ATTCTCACCGGATTCAGTCGTCACTCATGGTGATTTCTCACTTGATAACCTTATTTTTGACGAGGGGAAA
TTAATAGGTTGTATTGATGTTGGACGAGTCGGAATCGCAGACCGATACCAGGATCTTGCCATCCTATGGA
ACTGCCTCGGTGAGTTTTCTCCTTCATTACAGAAACGGCTTTTTCAAAAATATGGTATTGATAATCCTGA
TATGAATAAATTGCAGTTTCATTTGATGCTCGATGAGTTTTTCTAAGAATTAATTCATGAGCGGATACAT
ATTTGAATGTATTTAGAAAAATAAACAAATAGGGGTTCCGCGCACATTTCCCCGAAAAGTGCCACCTAAA
TTGTAAGCGTTAATATTTTGTTAAAATTCGCGTTAAATTTTTGTTAAATCAGCTCATTTTTTAACCAATA
GGCCGAAATCGGCAAAATCCCTTATAAATCAAAAGAATAGACCGAGATAGGGT
[37 nt withheld, positions 2154-2190]
AAAGAACGTGGACTCCAACGTCAAAGG
[49 nt withheld, positions 2218-2266]
T
[91 nt withheld, positions 2268-2358]
G
[124 nt withheld, positions 2360-2483]
CCCATTCGCCAATCCGGATATAGTTCCTCCTTTCAGCAAAAAACCCCTCAAGACCCGTTTAGAGGCCCCA
AGGGGTTATGCTAGTTATTGCTCAGCGGTGGCAGCAGCCAACTCAGCTTCCTTTCGGGCTTTGTTAGCAG
CCGGATCTCAGTGGTGGTGGTGGTGGTGCTCGAGTTACCACGATGGCTGGGAGCCCAGCAGCCTTTCAAT
GGCTGCATTGATGTCGCCTCCTGTTGCTATTAGGGCCTGCAAGTTTGCTTCACGGTTTAAGAACCCCATT
GCGTTGAGCTGTTCCAGTTGTTGCTGAAATCTGACTTCTGGATTCGGCAGCTGTGGAGCATTTGCTCCAG
CCAGGGCCTGCACCATTTGCTGAATGAACTGCTGGTTGGGTCCAGATTCTGATGTAGGACTCGTGGTTTC
ACTAGGTGCAGCGCTGGACACAGTAGGCCCCGTGGGGCCACCAGAGCCGGTGGAGCCAGGGGGGGCTGCA
GGGCCAGTGGGTCCTATGGGCCCAATGGGGCCTATGGGGGTAAAAGGGACTATAGGGCCTATGGGGCCTA
TGGGGGTGACTGGGCCTACAGGGCCTATAGCGGTTCCCAGCACCCCCACCCCCACACCTGGAGTGAAGCT
CGGAATCAGGCCAGGTGCTTCAGTGGCTAATGTCTGTAGCCCCTGCTGGATCTGCATTAAAGCCTGCATT
GCTCTCATATGTATATCTCCTTCTTAAAGTTAAACAAAATTATTTCTAGAGGGGAATTGTTATCCGCTCA
CAATTCCCCTATAGTGAGTCGTATTAATTTCGCGGGATCGAGATCTCGATCCTCTACGCCGGACGCATCG
TGGCCGGCATCACCGGCGCCACAGGTGCGGTTGCTGGCGCCTATATCGCCGACATCACCGATGGGGAAGA
TCGGGCTCGCCACTTCGGGCTCATGAGCGCTTGTTTCGGCGTGGGTATGGTGGCAGGCCCCGTGGCCGGG
GGACTGTTGGGCGCCATCTCCTTGCATGCACCATTCCTTGCGGCGGCGGTGCTCAACGGCCTCAACCTAC
TACTGGGCTGCTTCCTAATGCAGGAGTCGCATAAGGGAGAGCGTCGAGATCCCGGACACCATCGAATGGC
GCAAAACCTTTCGCGGTATGGCATGATAGCGCCCGGAAGAGAGTCAATTCAGGGTGGTGAATGTGAAACC
AGTAACGTTATACGATGTCGCAGAGTATGCCGGTGTCTCTTATCAGACCGTTTCCCGCGTGGTGAACCAG
GCCAGCCACGTTTCTGCGAAAACGCGGGAAAAAGTGGAAGCGGCGATGGCGGAGCTGAATTACATTCCCA
ACCGCGTGGCACAACAACTGGCGGGCAAACAGTCGTTGCTGATTGGCGTTGCCACCTCCAGTCTGGCCCT
GCACGCGCCGTCGCAAATTGTCGCGGCGATTAAATCTCGCGCCGATCAACTGGGTGCCAGCGTGGTGGTG
TCGATGGTAGAACGAAGCGGCGTCGAAGCCTGTAAAGCGGCGGTGCACAATCTTCTCGCGCAACGCGTCA
GTGGGCTGATCATTAACTATCCGCTGGATGACCAGGATGCCATTGCTGTGGAAGCTGCCTGCACTAATGT
TCCGGCGTTATTTCTTGATGTCTCTGACCAGACACCCATCAACAGTATTATTTTCTCCCATGAAGACGGT
ACGCGACTGGGCGTGGAGCATCTGGTCGCATTGGGTCACCAGCAAATCGCGCTGTTAGCGGGCCCATTAA
GTTCTGTCTCGGCGCGTCTGCGTCTGGCTGGCTGGCATAAATATCTCACTCGCAATCAAATTCAGCCGAT
AGCGGAGCGGGAAGGCGACTGGAGTGCCATGTCCGGTTTTCAACAAACCATGCAAATGCTGAATGAGGGC
ATCGTTCCCACTGCGATGCTGGTTGCCAACGATCAGATGGCGCTGGGCGCAATGCGCGCCATTACCGAGT
CCGGGCTGCGCGTTGGTGCGGATATCTCGGTAGTGGGATACGACGATACCGAAGACAGCTCATGTTATAT
CCCGCCGTTAACCACCATCAAACAGGATTTTCGCCTGCTGGGGCAAACCAGCGTGGACCGCTTGCTGCAA
CTCTCTCAGGGCCAGGCGGTGAAGGGCAATCAGCTGTTGCCCGTCTCACTGGTGAAAAGAAAAACCACCC
TGGCGCCCAATACGCAAACCGCCTCTCCCCGCGCGTTGGCCGATTCATTAATGCAGCTGGCACGACAGGT
TTCCCGACTGGAAAGCGGGCAGTGAGCGCAACGCAATTAATGTAAGTTAGCTCACTCATTAGGCACCGGG
ATCTCGACCGATGCCCTTGAGAGCCTTCAACCCAGTCAGCTCCTTCCGGTGGAGCCCGCGGGGCATGACT
ATCGTCGCCGCACTTATGACTGTCTTCTTTATCATGCAACTCGTAGGACAGGTGCCGGCAGCGCTCTGGG
TCATTTTCGGCGAGGACCGCTTTCGCTGGAGCGCGACGATGATCGGCCTGTCGCTTGCGGTATTCGGAAT
CTTGCACGCCCTCGCTCAAGCCTTCGTCACTGGTCCCGCCACCAAACGTTTCGGCGAGAAGCAGGCCATT
ATCGCCGGCATGGCGGCCCCACGGGTGCGCATGATCGTGCTCCTGTCGTTGAGGACCCGGCTAGGCTGGC
GGGGTTGCCTTACTGGTTAGCAGAATGAATCACCGATACGCGAGCGAACGTGAAGCGACTGCTGCTGCAA
AACGTCTGCGACCTGAGCAACAACATGAATGGTCTTCGGTTTCCGTGTTTCGTAAAGTCTGGAAACGCGG
AAGTCAGCGCCCTGCACCATTATGTTCCGGATCTGCATCGCAGGATGCTGCTGGCTACCCTGTGGAACAC
CTACATCTGTATTAACGAAGCGCTGGCATTGACCCTGAGTGATTTTTCTCTGGTCCCGCCGCATCCATAC
CGCCAGTTGTTTACCCTCACAACGTTCCAGTAACCGGGCATGTTCATCATCAGTAACCCGTATCGTGAGC
ATCCTCTCTCGTTTCATCGGTATCATTACCCCCATGAACAGAAATCCCCCTTACACGGAGGCATCAGTGA
CCAAACAGGAAAAAACCGCCCTTAACATGGCCCGCTTTATCAGAAGCCAGACATTAACGCTTCTGGAGAA
ACTCAACGAGCTGGACGCGGATGAACAGGCAGACATCTGTGAATCGCTTCACGACCACGCTGATGAGCTT
TACCGCAGCTGCCTCGCGCGTTTCGGTGATGACGGTGAAAACCTCTGACACATGCAGCTCCCGG
